Addgene plasmid #87775: pLX302-NIPP1-V5 puro
Purpose: Expresses V5 tagged human NIPP1
Depositing lab: Kevin Janes. Depositing organization: University of Virginia. Publication: Profiling Subcellular Protein Phosphatase Responses to Coxsackievirus B3 Infection of Cardiomyocytes. Shah M, Smolko CM, Kinicki S, Chapman ZD, Brautigan DL, Janes KA. Mol Cell Proteomics. 2017 Apr;16(4 suppl 1):S244-S262. doi: 10.1074/mcp.O116.063487. Epub 2017 Feb 7. PubMed 28174228.
Backbone
  Vector backbone: pLX302
  Backbone size w/o insert (bp): 9573
  Total vector size (bp): 8545
  Vector type: Mammalian Expression, Lentiviral
  Selectable markers: Puromycin
Growth in bacteria
  Bacterial resistance: Ampicillin, 100 μg/mL
  Growth temperature: 30°C
  Growth strain: NEB Stable
  Copy number: Unknown
Gene/Insert
  Gene/Insert name: NIPP1 (alt name: PPP1R8)
  Species: H. sapiens (human)
  Insert size (bp): 629
  GenBank ID: NM_138558.2
  Entrez Gene: PPP1R8 (a.k.a. ARD-1, ARD1, NIPP-1, NIPP1, PRO2047)
  Tag / fusion protein: V5 (C terminal on backbone)
  Cloning method: Gateway Cloning
  Sequencing primers: 5′ CMV-F; 3′ WPRE-R
Resource information
  A portion of this plasmid was derived from a plasmid made by: Human ORFeome #6578
Terms and licenses: Academic/Nonprofit Terms; Industry Terms: Not Available to Industry
How to cite: pLX302-NIPP1-V5 puro was a gift from Kevin Janes (Addgene plasmid # 87775 ; http://n2t.net/addgene:87775 ; RRID:Addgene_87775)
