[The description below was written by a language model from this plasmid's Addgene catalogue record and pLannotate feature annotations shown in this document.]
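Description:
pLX302-NIPP1-V5 puro is a third-generation-style, self-inactivating HIV-1 lentiviral expression vector built on the pLX302 Gateway destination backbone, used to express human NIPP1 (PPP1R8), a nuclear regulator of protein phosphatase 1, with a C-terminal V5 epitope tag in mammalian cells. In bacteria it is maintained through a high-copy ColE1/pUC-type origin and selected with ampicillin via β-lactamase. An f1 origin, an SV40 origin and remnants of lac/lacZα sequence with T3 and T7 promoters are also carried in the backbone.

The viral genome is transcribed from a chimeric RSV promoter fused to a truncated 5' LTR. It contains the Ψ packaging signal with a gag fragment, the Rev response element for Rev-dependent nuclear export, a cPPT/CTS and a ΔU3 3' LTR that inactivates the LTR promoter after integration, followed by an SV40 polyadenylation signal. Two expression units lie between the LTRs. A human PGK promoter drives puromycin N-acetyltransferase for selection of transduced cells. Downstream, the CMV enhancer/promoter drives the PPP1R8 open reading frame, which is flanked by attB1 and attB2 sites left by Gateway recombination from a Human ORFeome clone. The ORF reads through attB2 into the backbone-encoded V5 tag, and a WPRE follows to enhance transcript stability and expression.

The annotated coding region is about 630 bp and is flagged as a fragment relative to the full-length reference protein, so it probably represents a shorter isoform, although the record does not say which one. The listed backbone size exceeds the total plasmid size, as expected when the Gateway cassette is replaced by a small insert. The construct suits stable or transient expression and V5-based detection or immunoprecipitation of NIPP1. The associated study profiled subcellular phosphatase responses in cardiomyocytes infected with coxsackievirus B3.
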