Features (pLannotate 1.2.2; 31 found; start..end, strand, type, name):
     35..623     +  rep_origin     ori: high-copy-number ColE1/pMB1/pBR322/pUC origin of replication
    806..898     +  CDS            lacI (fragment): lac repressor; lacI; The lac repressor binds to the lac operator to inhibit transcription in E. coli. This inhibition can be relieved by adding lactose or isopropyl-β-D-thiogalactopyranoside (IPTG).
    911..932     +  protein_bind   CAP binding site: CAP binding activates transcription in the presence of cAMP. E. coli catabolite activator protein
    947..977     +  promoter       lac promoter: promoter for the E. coli lac operon
    985..1001    +  protein_bind   lac operator: The lac repressor binds to the lac operator to inhibit transcription in E. coli. This inhibition can be relieved by adding lactose or isopropyl-β-D-thiogalactopyranoside (IPTG). lac repressor encoded by lacI
   1046..1064    +  promoter       T3 promoter: promoter for bacteriophage T3 RNA polymerase
   1092..1318    +  promoter       RSV promoter: Rous sarcoma virus enhancer/promoter
   1319..1499    +  LTR            5' LTR (truncated): truncated 5' long terminal repeat (LTR) from HIV-1
   1546..1671    +  misc_feature   HIV-1 Ψ: packaging signal of human immunodeficiency virus type 1
   1655..2018    +  CDS            HIV-1 gag (fragment): gag protein from human immunodeficiency virus 1; gag
   2164..2397    +  misc_feature   RRE: The Rev response element (RRE) of HIV-1 allows for Rev-dependent mRNA export from the nucleus to the cytoplasm.
   2774..2800    +  CDS            Rev (fragment): human immunodeficiency virus 1 (HIV-1) Rev protein; rev; enhances nuclear export of unspliced and incompletely spliced viral mRNAs
   2801..3301    +  promoter       hPGK promoter: human phosphoglycerate kinase 1 promoter
   3323..3922    +  CDS            PuroR (fragment): puromycin N-acetyltransferase; pac from Streptomyces; confers resistance to puromycin
   3964..4081    +  misc_feature   cPPT/CTS: central polypurine tract and central termination sequence of HIV-1
   4198..4501    +  enhancer       CMV enhancer: human cytomegalovirus immediate early enhancer
   4502..4705    +  promoter       CMV promoter: human cytomegalovirus (CMV) immediate early promoter
   4729..4746    +  protein_bind   attB1 (fragment): mutant version of attB; core recombination site for the Gateway® BP reaction BP Clonase™
   4752..5378    +  CDS            PPP1R8 (fragment): PP1R8_HUMAN - Also known as ARD1, NIPP1. Experimental evidence at protein level: Swiss-Prot protein existence level 1. Isoform Gamma is a site-specific single-strand endoribonuclease that cleaves single strand RNA 3' to purines and pyrimidines in A+U-rich regions. It generates 5'-phosphate termini at the site of cleavage. This isoform does not inhibit PP-1. May be implicated in mRNA splicing. From Homo sapiens (Human).
   5381..5404    -  protein_bind   attB2: mutant version of attB; recombination site for the Gateway® BP reaction BP Clonase™
   5406..5447    +  CDS            V5 tag: epitope tag from simian virus 5
   5489..6077    +  misc_feature   WPRE: woodchuck hepatitis virus posttranscriptional regulatory element
   6128..6147    +  misc_feature   cPPT/CTS (fragment): central polypurine tract and central termination sequence of HIV-1
   6149..6382    +  LTR            3' LTR (ΔU3): self-inactivating 3' long terminal repeat (LTR) from HIV-1
   6460..6581    +  polyA_signal   SV40 poly(A) signal: SV40 polyadenylation signal
   6621..6756    +  rep_origin     SV40 ori: SV40 origin of replication
   6777..6795    -  promoter       T7 promoter: promoter for bacteriophage T7 RNA polymerase
   6803..6958    +  CDS            lacZα (fragment): LacZα fragment of β-galactosidase; lacZ fragment
   6963..7391    +  rep_origin     f1 ori (sequence partly withheld): f1 bacteriophage origin of replication; arrow indicates direction of (+) strand synthesis
   7444..7548    +  promoter       AmpR promoter: bla
   7549..8409    +  CDS            AmpR: β-lactamase; bla; confers resistance to ampicillin, carbenicillin, and related antibiotics
>Addgene plasmid #87775 | pLX302-NIPP1-V5 puro | addgene full sequence | sequence record 174397 | Addgene NGS Result
CGTCAGACCCCGTAGAAAAGATCAAAGGATCTTCTTGAGATCCTTTTTTTCTGCGCGTAATCTGCTGCTT
GCAAACAAAAAAACCACCGCTACCAGCGGTGGTTTGTTTGCCGGATCAAGAGCTACCAACTCTTTTTCCG
AAGGTAACTGGCTTCAGCAGAGCGCAGATACCAAATACTGTTCTTCTAGTGTAGCCGTAGTTAGGCCACC
ACTTCAAGAACTCTGTAGCACCGCCTACATACCTCGCTCTGCTAATCCTGTTACCAGTGGCTGCTGCCAG
TGGCGATAAGTCGTGTCTTACCGGGTTGGACTCAAGACGATAGTTACCGGATAAGGCGCAGCGGTCGGGC
TGAACGGGGGGTTCGTGCACACAGCCCAGCTTGGAGCGAACGACCTACACCGAACTGAGATACCTACAGC
GTGAGCTATGAGAAAGCGCCACGCTTCCCGAAGGGAGAAAGGCGGACAGGTATCCGGTAAGCGGCAGGGT
CGGAACAGGAGAGCGCACGAGGGAGCTTCCAGGGGGAAACGCCTGGTATCTTTATAGTCCTGTCGGGTTT
CGCCACCTCTGACTTGAGCGTCGATTTTTGTGATGCTCGTCAGGGGGGCGGAGCCTATGGAAAAACGCCA
GCAACGCGGCCTTTTTACGGTTCCTGGCCTTTTGCTGGCCTTTTGCTCACATGTTCTTTCCTGCGTTATC
CCCTGATTCTGTGGATAACCGTATTACCGCCTTTGAGTGAGCTGATACCGCTCGCCGCAGCCGAACGACC
GAGCGCAGCGAGTCAGTGAGCGAGGAAGCGGAAGAGCGCCCAATACGCAAACCGCCTCTCCCCGCGCGTT
GGCCGATTCATTAATGCAGCTGGCACGACAGGTTTCCCGACTGGAAAGCGGGCAGTGAGCGCAACGCAAT
TAATGTGAGTTAGCTCACTCATTAGGCACCCCAGGCTTTACACTTTATGCTTCCGGCTCGTATGTTGTGT
GGAATTGTGAGCGGATAACAATTTCACACAGGAAACAGCTATGACCATGATTACGCCAAGCGCGCAATTA
ACCCTCACTAAAGGGAACAAAAGCTGGAGCTGCAAGCTTAATGTAGTCTTATGCAATACTCTTGTAGTCT
TGCAACATGGTAACGATGAGTTAGCAACATGCCTTACAAGGAGAGAAAAAGCACCGTGCATGCCGATTGG
TGGAAGTAAGGTGGTACGATCGTGCCTTATTAGGAAGGCAACAGACGGGTCTGACATGGATTGGACGAAC
CACTGAATTGCCGCATTGCAGAGATATTGTATTTAAGTGCCTAGCTCGATACATAAACGGGTCTCTCTGG
TTAGACCAGATCTGAGCCTGGGAGCTCTCTGGCTAACTAGGGAACCCACTGCTTAAGCCTCAATAAAGCT
TGCCTTGAGTGCTTCAAGTAGTGTGTGCCCGTCTGTTGTGTGACTCTGGTAACTAGAGATCCCTCAGACC
CTTTTAGTCAGTGTGGAAAATCTCTAGCAGTGGCGCCCGAACAGGGACTTGAAAGCGAAAGGGAAACCAG
AGGAGCTCTCTCGACGCAGGACTCGGCTTGCTGAAGCGCGCACGGCAAGAGGCGAGGGGCGGCGACTGGT
GAGTACGCCAAAAATTTTGACTAGCGGAGGCTAGAAGGAGAGAGATGGGTGCGAGAGCGTCAGTATTAAG
CGGGGGAGAATTAGATCGCGATGGGAAAAAATTCGGTTAAGGCCAGGGGGAAAGAAAAAATATAAATTAA
AACATATAGTATGGGCAAGCAGGGAGCTAGAACGATTCGCAGTTAATCCTGGCCTGTTAGAAACATCAGA
AGGCTGTAGACAAATACTGGGACAGCTACAACCATCCCTTCAGACAGGATCAGAAGAACTTAGATCATTA
TATAATACAGTAGCAACCCTCTATTGTGTGCATCAAAGGATAGAGATAAAAGACACCAAGGAAGCTTTAG
ACAAGATAGAGGAAGAGCAAAACAAAAGTAAGACCACCGCACAGCAAGCGGCCGCTGATCTTCAGACCTG
GAGGAGGAGATATGAGGGACAATTGGAGAAGTGAATTATATAAATATAAAGTAGTAAAAATTGAACCATT
AGGAGTAGCACCCACCAAGGCAAAGAGAAGAGTGGTGCAGAGAGAAAAAAGAGCAGTGGGAATAGGAGCT
TTGTTCCTTGGGTTCTTGGGAGCAGCAGGAAGCACTATGGGCGCAGCGTCAATGACGCTGACGGTACAGG
CCAGACAATTATTGTCTGGTATAGTGCAGCAGCAGAACAATTTGCTGAGGGCTATTGAGGCGCAACAGCA
TCTGTTGCAACTCACAGTCTGGGGCATCAAGCAGCTCCAGGCAAGAATCCTGGCTGTGGAAAGATACCTA
AAGGATCAACAGCTCCTGGGGATTTGGGGTTGCTCTGGAAAACTCATTTGCACCACTGCTGTGCCTTGGA
ATGCTAGTTGGAGTAATAAATCTCTGGAACAGATTTGGAATCACACGACCTGGATGGAGTGGGACAGAGA
AATTAACAATTACACAAGCTTAATACACTCCTTAATTGAAGAATCGCAAAACCAGCAAGAAAAGAATGAA
CAAGAATTATTGGAATTAGATAAATGGGCAAGTTTGTGGAATTGGTTTAACATAACAAATTGGCTGTGGT
ATATAAAATTATTCATAATGATAGTAGGAGGCTTGGTAGGTTTAAGAATAGTTTTTGCTGTACTTTCTAT
AGTGAATAGAGTTAGGCAGGGATATTCACCATTATCGTTTCAGACCCACCTCCCAACCCCGAGGGGACCC
TTGCGCCTTTTCCAAGGCAGCCCTGGGTTTGCGCAGGGACGCGGCTGCTCTGGGCGTGGTTCCGGGAAAC
GCAGCGGCGCCGACCCTGGGTCTCGCACATTCTTCACGTCCGTTCGCAGCGTCACCCGGATCTTCGCCGC
TACCCTTGTGGGCCCCCCGGCGACGCTTCCTGCTCCGCCCCTAAGTCGGGAAGGTTCCTTGCGGTTCGCG
GCGTGCCGGACGTGACAAACGGAAGCCGCACGTCTCACTAGTACCCTCGCAGACGGACAGCGCCAGGGAG
CAATGGCAGCGCGCCGACCGCGATGGGCTGTGGCCAATAGCGGCTGCTCAGCAGGGCGCGCCGAGAGCAG
CGGCCGGGAAGGGGCGGTGCGGGAGGCGGGGTGTGGGGCGGTAGTGTGGGCCCTGTTCCTGCCCGCGCGG
TGTTCCGCATTCTGCAAGCCTCCGGAGCGCACGTCGGCAGTCGGCTCCCTCGTTGACCGAATCACCGACC
TCTCTCCCCAGGGGGTACCACCGGAGCTTACCATGACCGAGTACAAGCCCACGGTGCGCCTCGCCACCCG
CGACGACGTCCCCAGGGCCGTACGCACCCTCGCCGCCGCGTTCGCCGACTACCCCGCCACGCGCCACACC
GTCGATCCGGACCGCCACATCGAGCGGGTCACCGAGCTGCAAGAACTCTTCCTCACGCGCGTCGGGCTCG
ACATCGGCAAGGTGTGGGTCGCGGACGACGGCGCCGCCGTGGCGGTCTGGACCACGCCGGAGAGCGTCGA
AGCGGGGGCGGTGTTCGCCGAGATCGGCCCGCGCATGGCCGAGTTGAGCGGTTCCCGGCTGGCCGCGCAG
CAACAGATGGAAGGCCTCCTGGCGCCGCACCGGCCCAAGGAGCCCGCGTGGTTCCTGGCCACCGTCGGCG
TCTCGCCCGACCACCAGGGCAAGGGTCTGGGCAGCGCCGTCGTGCTCCCCGGAGTGGAGGCGGCCGAGCG
CGCCGGGGTGCCCGCCTTCCTGGAGACCTCCGCGCCCCGCAACCTCCCCTTCTACGAGCGGCTCGGCTTC
ACCGTCACCGCCGACGTCGAGGTGCCCGAAGGACCGCGCACCTGGTGCATGACCCGCAAGCCCGGTGCCT
GAGAATTCTAGATCTTGAGACAAATGGCAGTATTCATCCACAATTTTAAAAGAAAAGGGGGGATTGGGGG
GTACAGTGCAGGGGAAAGAATAGTAGACATAATAGCAACAGACATACAAACTAAAGAATTACAAAAACAA
ATTACAAAAATTCAAAATTTTCGGGTTTATTACAGGGACAGCAGAGATCCACTTTGGCGCCGGCTCGAGG
GGGCCCGGGGTTATTAATAGTAATCAATTACGGGGTCATTAGTTCATAGCCCATATATGGAGTTCCGCGT
TACATAACTTACGGTAAATGGCCCGCCTGGCTGACCGCCCAACGACCCCCGCCCATTGACGTCAATAATG
ACGTATGTTCCCATAGTAACGCCAATAGGGACTTTCCATTGACGTCAATGGGTGGAGTATTTACGGTAAA
CTGCCCACTTGGCAGTACATCAAGTGTATCATATGCCAAGTACGCCCCCTATTGACGTCAATGACGGTAA
ATGGCCCGCCTGGCATTATGCCCAGTACATGACCTTATGGGACTTTCCTACTTGGCAGTACATCTACGTA
TTAGTCATCGCTATTACCATGGTGATGCGGTTTTGGCAGTACATCAATGGGCGTGGATAGCGGTTTGACT
CACGGGGATTTCCAAGTCTCCACCCCATTGACGTCAATGGGAGTTTGTTTTGGCACCAAAATCAACGGGA
CTTTCCAAAATGTCGTAACAACTCCGCCCCATTGACGCAAATGGGCGGTAGGCGTGTACGGTGGGAGGTC
TATATAAGCAGAGCTCTCTGGCTAACTGTCGGGATCAACAAGTTTGTACAAAAAAGTTGGCATGGGTGGA
GAGGATGATGAACTCAAGGGCTTACTGGGGCTTCCAGAGGAGGAAACTGAGCTTGATAACCTGACAGAGT
TCAACACTGCCCACAACAAGCGGATTTCTACCCTTACCATTGAGGAGGGAAATCTGGACATTCAAAGACC
AAAGAGGAAGAGGAAGAACTCACGGGTGACATTCAGTGAGGATGATGAGATCATCAACCCAGAGGATGTG
GATCCCTCAGTTGGTCGATTCAGGAACATGGTGCAAACTGCAGTGGTCCCAGTCAAGAAGAAGCGTGTGG
AGGGCCCTGGCTCCCTGGGCCTGGAGGAATCAGGGAGCAGGCGCATGCAGAACTTTGCCTTCAGCGGAGG
ACTCTACGGGGGCCTGCCCCCCACACACAGTGAAGCAGGCTCCCAGCCACATGGCATCCATGGGACAGCA
CTCATCGGTGGCTTGCCCATGCCATACCCAAACCTTGCCCCTGATGTGGACTTGACTCCTGTTGTGCCGT
CAGCAGTGAACATGAACCCTGCACCAAACCCTGCAGTCTATAACCCTGAAGCTGTAAATGAACCCAAGAA
GAAGAAATATGCAAAAGAGGCTTGGCCAGGCAAGAAGCCCACACCTTCCTTGCTGATTTGCCCAACTTTC
TTGTACAAAGTGGTTGGTAAGCCTATCCCTAACCCTCTCCTCGGTCTCGATTCTACGTAGTAATGAGCTA
GCGCTAACCGGTGGCGCGTTAAGTCGACAATCAACCTCTGGATTACAAAATTTGTGAAAGATTGACTGGT
ATTCTTAACTATGTTGCTCCTTTTACGCTATGTGGATACGCTGCTTTAATGCCTTTGTATCATGCTATTG
CTTCCCGTATGGCTTTCATTTTCTCCTCCTTGTATAAATCCTGGTTGCTGTCTCTTTATGAGGAGTTGTG
GCCCGTTGTCAGGCAACGTGGCGTGGTGTGCACTGTGTTTGCTGACGCAACCCCCACTGGTTGGGGCATT
GCCACCACCTGTCAGCTCCTTTCCGGGACTTTCGCTTTCCCCCTCCCTATTGCCACGGCGGAACTCATCG
CCGCCTGCCTTGCCCGCTGCTGGACAGGGGCTCGGCTGTTGGGCACTGACAATTCCGTGGTGTTGTCGGG
GAAATCATCGTCCTTTCCTTGGCTGCTCGCCTGTGTTGCCACCTGGATTCTGCGCGGGACGTCCTTCTGC
TACGTCCCTTCGGCCCTCAATCCAGCGGACCTTCCTTCCCGCGGCCTGCTGCCGGCTCTGCGGCCTCTTC
CGCGTCTTCGCCTTCGCCCTCAGACGAGTCGGATCTCCCTTTGGGCCGCCTCCCCGCGTCGACTTTAAGA
CCAATGACTTACAAGGCAGCTGTAGATCTTAGCCACTTTTTAAAAGAAAAGGGGGGACTGGAAGGGCTAA
TTCACTCCCAACGAAGACAAGATCTGCTTTTTGCTTGTACTGGGTCTCTCTGGTTAGACCAGATCTGAGC
CTGGGAGCTCTCTGGCTAACTAGGGAACCCACTGCTTAAGCCTCAATAAAGCTTGCCTTGAGTGCTTCAA
GTAGTGTGTGCCCGTCTGTTGTGTGACTCTGGTAACTAGAGATCCCTCAGACCCTTTTAGTCAGTGTGGA
AAATCTCTAGCAGTACGTATAGTAGTTCATGTCATCTTATTATTCAGTATTTATAACTTGCAAAGAAATG
AATATCAGAGAGTGAGAGGAACTTGTTTATTGCAGCTTATAATGGTTACAAATAAAGCAATAGCATCACA
AATTTCACAAATAAAGCATTTTTTTCACTGCATTCTAGTTGTGGTTTGTCCAAACTCATCAATGTATCTT
ATCATGTCTGGCTCTAGCTATCCCGCCCCTAACTCCGCCCATCCCGCCCCTAACTCCGCCCAGTTCCGCC
CATTCTCCGCCCCATGGCTGACTAATTTTTTTTATTTATGCAGAGGCCGAGGCCGCCTCGGCCTCTGAGC
TATTCCAGAAGTAGTGAGGAGGCTTTTTTGGAGGCCTAGGGACGTACCCAATTCGCCCTATAGTGAGTCG
TATTACGCGCGCTCACTGGCCGTCGTTTTACAACGTCGTGACTGGGAAAACCCTGGCGTTACCCAACTTA
ATCGCCTTGCAGCACATCCCCCTTTCGCCAGCTGGCGTAATAGCGAAGAGGCCCGCACCGATCGCCCTTC
CCAACAGTTGCGCAGCCTGAATGGCGAATGGG
[124 nt withheld, positions 6963-7086]
C
[91 nt withheld, positions 7088-7178]
A
[49 nt withheld, positions 7180-7228]
CCTTTGACGTTGGAGTCCACGTTCTTT
[37 nt withheld, positions 7256-7292]
ACCCTATCTCGGTCTATTCTTTTGATTTATAAGGGATTTTGCCGATTTCGGCCTATTGGTTAAAAAATGA
GCTGATTTAACAAAAATTTAACGCGAATTTTAACAAAATATTAACGCTTACAATTTAGGTGGCACTTTTC
GGGGAAATGTGCGCGGAACCCCTATTTGTTTATTTTTCTAAATACATTCAAATATGTATCCGCTCATGAG
ACAATAACCCTGATAAATGCTTCAATAATATTGAAAAAGGAAGAGTATGAGTATTCAACATTTCCGTGTC
GCCCTTATTCCCTTTTTTGCGGCATTTTGCCTTCCTGTTTTTGCTCACCCAGAAACGCTGGTGAAAGTAA
AAGATGCTGAAGATCAGTTGGGTGCACGAGTGGGTTACATCGAACTGGATCTCAACAGCGGTAAGATCCT
TGAGAGTTTTCGCCCCGAAGAACGTTTTCCAATGATGAGCACTTTTAAAGTTCTGCTATGTGGCGCGGTA
TTATCCCGTATTGACGCCGGGCAAGAGCAACTCGGTCGCCGCATACACTATTCTCAGAATGACTTGGTTG
AGTACTCACCAGTCACAGAAAAGCATCTTACGGATGGCATGACAGTAAGAGAATTATGCAGTGCTGCCAT
AACCATGAGTGATAACACTGCGGCCAACTTACTTCTGACAACGATCGGAGGACCGAAGGAGCTAACCGCT
TTTTTGCACAACATGGGGGATCATGTAACTCGCCTTGATCGTTGGGAACCGGAGCTGAATGAAGCCATAC
CAAACGACGAGCGTGACACCACGATGCCTGTAGCAATGGCAACAACGTTGCGCAAACTATTAACTGGCGA
ACTACTTACTCTAGCTTCCCGGCAACAATTAATAGACTGGATGGAGGCGGATAAAGTTGCAGGACCACTT
CTGCGCTCGGCCCTTCCGGCTGGCTGGTTTATTGCTGATAAATCTGGAGCCGGTGAGCGTGGGTCTCGCG
GTATCATTGCAGCACTGGGGCCAGATGGTAAGCCCTCCCGTATCGTAGTTATCTACACGACGGGGAGTCA
GGCAACTATGGATGAACGAAATAGACAGATCGCTGAGATAGGTGCCTCACTGATTAAGCATTGGTAACTG
TCAGACCAAGTTTACTCATATATACTTTAGATTGATTTAAAACTTCATTTTTAATTTAAAAGGATCTAGG
TGAAGATCCTTTTTGATAATCTCATGACCAAAATCCCTTAACGTGAGTTTTCGTTCCACTGAG
