>Addgene plasmid #87775 | pLX302-NIPP1-V5 puro | depositor partial sequence | sequence record 171302 | ORF
ATGGGTGGAGAGGATGATGAACTCAAGGGCTTACTGGGGCTTCCAGAGGAGGAAACTGAGCTTGATAACC
TGACAGAGTTCAACACTGCCCACAACAAGCGGATTTCTACCCTTACCATTGAGGAGGGAAATCTGGACAT
TCAAAGACCAAAGAGGAAGAGGAAGAACTCACGGGTGACATTCAGTGAGGATGATGAGATCATCAACCCA
GAGGATGTGGATCCCTCAGTTGGTCGATTCAGGAACATGGTGCAAACTGCAGTGGTCCCAGTCAAGAAGA
AGCGTGTGGAGGGCCCTGGCTCCCTGGGCCTGGAGGAATCAGGGAGCAGGCGCATGCAGAACTTTGCCTT
CAGCGGAGGACTCTACGGGGGCCTGCCCCCCACACACAGTGAAGCAGGCTCCCAGCCACATGGCATCCAT
GGGACAGCACTCATCGGTGGCTTGCCCATGCCATACCCAAACCTTGCCCCTGATGTGGACTTGACTCCTG
TTGTGCCGTCAGCAGTGAACATGAACCCTGCACCAAACCCTGCAGTCTATAACCCTGAAGCTGTAAATGA
ACCCAAGAAGAAGAAATATGCAAAAGAGGCTTGGCCAGGCAAGAAGCCCACACCTTCCTTGCTGATTTGC
CCAACTTTCTTGTACAAAGTGGTTGGTAAGCCTATCCCTAACCCTCTCCTCGGTCTCGATTCTACGTAG
